Addgene plasmid #105530: pAAV.CMV.PI.EGFP.WPRE.bGH
Purpose: AAV expression of EGFP from CMV promoter
Depositing lab: James M. Wilson.
Backbone
  Vector backbone: pAAV
  Vector type: Mammalian Expression, AAV
Growth in bacteria
  Bacterial resistance: Ampicillin, 100 μg/mL
  Growth temperature: 37°C
  Growth strain: NEB Stable
  Copy number: Unknown
Gene/Insert
  Gene/Insert name: EGFP
  Promoter: CMV
  Cloning method: Unknown
  Sequencing primers: 5′ CMV-F
Terms and licenses: Academic/Nonprofit Terms; Industry Terms: Not Available to Industry
Depositor comments: Penn Vector Core number p0101
How to cite: pAAV.CMV.PI.EGFP.WPRE.bGH was a gift from James M. Wilson (Addgene plasmid # 105530 ; http://n2t.net/addgene:105530 ; RRID:Addgene_105530) For viral preps, please replace (Addgene plasmid # 105530) in the above sentence with: (Addgene viral prep # 105530-AAV1), (Addgene viral prep # 105530-AAV2), (Addgene viral prep # 105530-AAV5), (Addgene viral prep # 105530-AAV8), (Addgene viral prep # 105530-AAV9), (Addgene viral prep # 105530-PHPeB), or (Addgene viral prep # 105530-rh10)
