[The description below was written by a language model from this plasmid's Addgene catalogue record and pLannotate feature annotations shown in this document.]
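Description:
pAAV.CMV.PI.EGFP.WPRE.bGH is an adeno-associated virus transfer (cis) plasmid of about 5.5 kb, built on a pAAV backbone and designed to express EGFP in mammalian cells from the CMV promoter. It is propagated in E. coli through a high-copy ColE1/pUC-type origin and selected with ampicillin via the β-lactamase gene. An f1 phage origin is also present. The backbone retains remnants of a lac cloning region (fragments of lacI and lacZα, plus the CAP site, lac promoter and lac operator), which play no role in the payload. The record lists a recombination-deficient growth strain, in keeping with the tendency of ITR repeats to rearrange in bacteria.

The expression cassette sits between two AAV2 inverted terminal repeats, which are the only cis elements needed for replication and packaging of the intervening DNA into AAV capsids when rep, cap and helper functions are supplied in trans. Both ITRs are annotated as fragments. Within the ITRs, the human CMV immediate early enhancer and promoter drive transcription through a chimeric β-globin/immunoglobulin heavy chain intron (the "PI" in the name), which provides a splicing event that generally improves mRNA processing and expression. This is followed by the mammalian codon-optimized EGFP coding sequence, a WPRE (annotated as a fragment) that enhances transcript stability and export, and the bovine growth hormone polyadenylation signal.

The construct serves as a strong, ubiquitous fluorescent reporter vector. It is typically used as a control or for assessing transduction efficiency and tropism. The record notes that it is distributed as ready-made viral preparations in several capsid serotypes.
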