Features (pLannotate 1.2.2; 17 found; start..end, strand, type, name):
    241..333     +  CDS            lacI (fragment): lac repressor; lacI; The lac repressor binds to the lac operator to inhibit transcription in E. coli. This inhibition can be relieved by adding lactose or isopropyl-β-D-thiogalactopyranoside (IPTG).
    346..367     +  protein_bind   CAP binding site: CAP binding activates transcription in the presence of cAMP. E. coli catabolite activator protein
    382..412     +  promoter       lac promoter: promoter for the E. coli lac operon
    420..436     +  protein_bind   lac operator: The lac repressor binds to the lac operator to inhibit transcription in E. coli. This inhibition can be relieved by adding lactose or isopropyl-β-D-thiogalactopyranoside (IPTG). lac repressor encoded by lacI
    497..627     -  repeat_region  AAV2 ITR (fragment): inverted terminal repeat of adeno-associated virus serotype 2 inverted
    768..1071    +  enhancer       CMV enhancer: human cytomegalovirus immediate early enhancer
   1072..1275    +  promoter       CMV promoter: human cytomegalovirus (CMV) immediate early promoter
   1328..1460    +  intron         chimeric intron: chimera between introns from human β-globin and immunoglobulin heavy chain genes
   1478..2197    +  CDS            EGFP: the original enhanced GFP (Yang et al., 1996) mammalian codon-optimized
   2211..2752    +  misc_feature   WPRE (fragment): woodchuck hepatitis virus posttranscriptional regulatory element
   2766..2973    +  polyA_signal   bGH poly(A) signal: bovine growth hormone polyadenylation signal
   3061..3191    +  repeat_region  AAV2 ITR (fragment): inverted terminal repeat of adeno-associated virus serotype 2 inverted
   3205..3362    +  CDS            lacZα (fragment): LacZα fragment of β-galactosidase; lacZ fragment
   3367..3795    +  rep_origin     f1 ori (sequence partly withheld): f1 bacteriophage origin of replication; arrow indicates direction of (+) strand synthesis
   3848..3952    +  promoter       AmpR promoter: bla
   3953..4813    +  CDS            AmpR: β-lactamase; bla; confers resistance to ampicillin, carbenicillin, and related antibiotics
   4984..58      +  rep_origin     ori (across the origin): high-copy-number ColE1/pMB1/pBR322/pUC origin of replication
>Addgene plasmid #105530 | pAAV.CMV.PI.EGFP.WPRE.bGH | addgene full sequence | sequence record 454420 | Addgene NGS Result
CCTCTGACTTGAGCGTCGATTTTTGTGATGCTCGTCAGGGGGGCGGAGCCTATGGAAAAACGCCAGCAAC
GCGGCCTTTTTACGGTTCCTGGCCTTTTGCTGGCCTTTTGCTCACATGTTCTTTCCTGCGTTATCCCCTG
ATTCTGTGGATAACCGTATTACCGCCTTTGAGTGAGCTGATACCGCTCGCCGCAGCCGAACGACCGAGCG
CAGCGAGTCAGTGAGCGAGGAAGCGGAAGAGCGCCCAATACGCAAACCGCCTCTCCCCGCGCGTTGGCCG
ATTCATTAATGCAGCTGGCACGACAGGTTTCCCGACTGGAAAGCGGGCAGTGAGCGCAACGCAATTAATG
TGAGTTAGCTCACTCATTAGGCACCCCAGGCTTTACACTTTATGCTTCCGGCTCGTATGTTGTGTGGAAT
TGTGAGCGGATAACAATTTCACACAGGAAACAGCTATGACCATGATTACGCCAGATTTAATTAAGGCCTT
AATTAGGCTGCGCGCTCGCTCGCTCACTGAGGCCGCCCGGGCAAAGCCCGGGCGTCGGGCGACCTTTGGT
CGCCCGGCCTCAGTGAGCGAGCGAGCGCGCAGAGAGGGAGTGGCCAACTCCATCACTAGGGGTTCCTTGT
AGTTAATGATTAACCCGCCATGCTACTTATCTACGTAGCCATGCTCTAGGAAGATCGGAATTCGCCCTTA
AGCTAGCTAGTTATTAATAGTAATCAATTACGGGGTCATTAGTTCATAGCCCATATATGGAGTTCCGCGT
TACATAACTTACGGTAAATGGCCCGCCTGGCTGACCGCCCAACGACCCCCGCCCATTGACGTCAATAATG
ACGTATGTTCCCATAGTAACGCCAATAGGGACTTTCCATTGACGTCAATGGGTGGAGTATTTACGGTAAA
CTGCCCACTTGGCAGTACATCAAGTGTATCATATGCCAAGTACGCCCCCTATTGACGTCAATGACGGTAA
ATGGCCCGCCTGGCATTATGCCCAGTACATGACCTTATGGGACTTTCCTACTTGGCAGTACATCTACGTA
TTAGTCATCGCTATTACCATGGTGATGCGGTTTTGGCAGTACATCAATGGGCGTGGATAGCGGTTTGACT
CACGGGGATTTCCAAGTCTCCACCCCATTGACGTCAATGGGAGTTTGTTTTGGCACCAAAATCAACGGGA
CTTTCCAAAATGTCGTAACAACTCCGCCCCATTGACGCAAATGGGCGGTAGGCGTGTACGGTGGGAGGTC
TATATAAGCAGAGCTGGTTTAGTGAACCGTCAGATCCTGCAGAAGTTGGTCGTGAGGCACTGGGCAGGTA
AGTATCAAGGTTACAAGACAGGTTTAAGGAGACCAATAGAAACTGGGCTTGTCGAGACAGAGAAGACTCT
TGCGTTTCTGATAGGCACCTATTGGTCTTACTGACATCCACTTTGCCTTTCTCTCCACAGGTGTCCAGGC
GGCCGCCATGGTGAGCAAGGGCGAGGAGCTGTTCACCGGGGTGGTGCCCATCCTGGTCGAGCTGGACGGC
GACGTAAACGGCCACAAGTTCAGCGTGTCCGGCGAGGGCGAGGGCGATGCCACCTACGGCAAGCTGACCC
TGAAGTTCATCTGCACCACCGGCAAGCTGCCCGTGCCCTGGCCCACCCTCGTGACCACCCTGACCTACGG
CGTGCAGTGCTTCAGCCGCTACCCCGACCACATGAAGCAGCACGACTTCTTCAAGTCCGCCATGCCCGAA
GGCTACGTCCAGGAGCGCACCATCTTCTTCAAGGACGACGGCAACTACAAGACCCGCGCCGAGGTGAAGT
TCGAGGGCGACACCCTGGTGAACCGCATCGAGCTGAAGGGCATCGACTTCAAGGAGGACGGCAACATCCT
GGGGCACAAGCTGGAGTACAACTACAACAGCCACAACGTCTATATCATGGCCGACAAGCAGAAGAACGGC
ATCAAGGTGAACTTCAAGATCCGCCACAACATCGAGGACGGCAGCGTGCAGCTCGCCGACCACTACCAGC
AGAACACCCCCATCGGCGACGGCCCCGTGCTGCTGCCCGACAACCACTACCTGAGCACCCAGTCCGCCCT
GAGCAAAGACCCCAACGAGAAGCGCGATCACATGGTCCTGCTGGAGTTCGTGACCGCCGCCGGGATCACT
CTCGGCATGGACGAGCTGTACAAGTAATAAGCTTGGATCCAATCAACCTCTGGATTACAAAATTTGTGAA
AGATTGACTGGTATTCTTAACTATGTTGCTCCTTTTACGCTATGTGGATACGCTGCTTTAATGCCTTTGT
ATCATGCTATTGCTTCCCGTATGGCTTTCATTTTCTCCTCCTTGTATAAATCCTGGTTGCTGTCTCTTTA
TGAGGAGTTGTGGCCCGTTGTCAGGCAACGTGGCGTGGTGTGCACTGTGTTTGCTGACGCAACCCCCACT
GGTTGGGGCATTGCCACCACCTGTCAGCTCCTTTCCGGGACTTTCGCTTTCCCCCTCCCTATTGCCACGG
CGGAACTCATCGCCGCCTGCCTTGCCCGCTGCTGGACAGGGGCTCGGCTGTTGGGCACTGACAATTCCGT
GGTGTTGTCGGGGAAATCATCGTCCTTTCCTTGGCTGCTCGCCTGTGTTGCCACCTGGATTCTGCGCGGG
ACGTCCTTCTGCTACGTCCCTTCGGCCCTCAATCCAGCGGACCTTCCTTCCCGCGGCCTGCTGCCGGCTC
TGCGGCCTCTTCCGCGTCTTCGAGATCTGCCTCGACTGTGCCTTCTAGTTGCCAGCCATCTGTTGTTTGC
CCCTCCCCCGTGCCTTCCTTGACCCTGGAAGGTGCCACTCCCACTGTCCTTTCCTAATAAAATGAGGAAA
TTGCATCGCATTGTCTGAGTAGGTGTCATTCTATTCTGGGGGGTGGGGTGGGGCAGGACAGCAAGGGGGA
GGATTGGGAAGACAATAGCAGGCATGCTGGGGACTCGAGTTAAGGGCGAATTCCCGATAAGGATCTTCCT
AGAGCATGGCTACGTAGATAAGTAGCATGGCGGGTTAATCATTAACTACAAGGAACCCCTAGTGATGGAG
TTGGCCACTCCCTCTCTGCGCGCTCGCTCGCTCACTGAGGCCGGGCGACCAAAGGTCGCCCGACGCCCGG
GCTTTGCCCGGGCGGCCTCAGTGAGCGAGCGAGCGCGCAGCCTTAATTAACCTAATTCACTGGCCGTCGT
TTTACAACGTCGTGACTGGGAAAACCCTGGCGTTACCCAACTTAATCGCCTTGCAGCACATCCCCCTTTC
GCCAGCTGGCGTAATAGCGAAGAGGCCCGCACCGATCGCCCTTCCCAACAGTTGCGCAGCCTGAATGGCG
AATGGG
[124 nt withheld, positions 3367-3490]
C
[91 nt withheld, positions 3492-3582]
A
[49 nt withheld, positions 3584-3632]
CCTTTGACGTTGGAGTCCACGTTCTTT
[37 nt withheld, positions 3660-3696]
ACCCTATCTCGGTCTATTCTTTTGATTTATAAGGGATTTTGCCGATTTCGGCCTATTGGTTAAAAAATGA
GCTGATTTAACAAAAATTTAACGCGAATTTTAACAAAATATTAACGCTTACAATTTAGGTGGCACTTTTC
GGGGAAATGTGCGCGGAACCCCTATTTGTTTATTTTTCTAAATACATTCAAATATGTATCCGCTCATGAG
ACAATAACCCTGATAAATGCTTCAATAATATTGAAAAAGGAAGAGTATGAGTATTCAACATTTCCGTGTC
GCCCTTATTCCCTTTTTTGCGGCATTTTGCCTTCCTGTTTTTGCTCACCCAGAAACGCTGGTGAAAGTAA
AAGATGCTGAAGATCAGTTGGGTGCACGAGTGGGTTACATCGAACTGGATCTCAACAGCGGTAAGATCCT
TGAGAGTTTTCGCCCCGAAGAACGTTTTCCAATGATGAGCACTTTTAAAGTTCTGCTATGTGGCGCGGTA
TTATCCCGTATTGACGCCGGGCAAGAGCAACTCGGTCGCCGCATACACTATTCTCAGAATGACTTGGTTG
AGTACTCACCAGTCACAGAAAAGCATCTTACGGATGGCATGACAGTAAGAGAATTATGCAGTGCTGCCAT
AACCATGAGTGATAACACTGCGGCCAACTTACTTCTGACAACGATCGGAGGACCGAAGGAGCTAACCGCT
TTTTTGCACAACATGGGGGATCATGTAACTCGCCTTGATCGTTGGGAACCGGAGCTGAATGAAGCCATAC
CAAACGACGAGCGTGACACCACGATGCCTGTAGCAATGGCAACAACGTTGCGCAAACTATTAACTGGCGA
ACTACTTACTCTAGCTTCCCGGCAACAATTAATAGACTGGATGGAGGCGGATAAAGTTGCAGGACCACTT
CTGCGCTCGGCCCTTCCGGCTGGCTGGTTTATTGCTGATAAATCTGGAGCCGGTGAGCGTGGGTCTCGCG
GTATCATTGCAGCACTGGGGCCAGATGGTAAGCCCTCCCGTATCGTAGTTATCTACACGACGGGGAGTCA
GGCAACTATGGATGAACGAAATAGACAGATCGCTGAGATAGGTGCCTCACTGATTAAGCATTGGTAACTG
TCAGACCAAGTTTACTCATATATACTTTAGATTGATTTAAAACTTCATTTTTAATTTAAAAGGATCTAGG
TGAAGATCCTTTTTGATAATCTCATGACCAAAATCCCTTAACGTGAGTTTTCGTTCCACTGAGCGTCAGA
CCCCGTAGAAAAGATCAAAGGATCTTCTTGAGATCCTTTTTTTCTGCGCGTAATCTGCTGCTTGCAAACA
AAAAAACCACCGCTACCAGCGGTGGTTTGTTTGCCGGATCAAGAGCTACCAACTCTTTTTCCGAAGGTAA
CTGGCTTCAGCAGAGCGCAGATACCAAATACTGTTCTTCTAGTGTAGCCGTAGTTAGGCCACCACTTCAA
GAACTCTGTAGCACCGCCTACATACCTCGCTCTGCTAATCCTGTTACCAGTGGCTGCTGCCAGTGGCGAT
AAGTCGTGTCTTACCGGGTTGGACTCAAGACGATAGTTACCGGATAAGGCGCAGCGGTCGGGCTGAACGG
GGGGTTCGTGCACACAGCCCAGCTTGGAGCGAACGACCTACACCGAACTGAGATACCTACAGCGTGAGCT
ATGAGAAAGCGCCACGCTTCCCGAAGGGAGAAAGGCGGACAGGTATCCGGTAAGCGGCAGGGTCGGAACA
GGAGAGCGCACGAGGGAGCTTCCAGGGGGAAACGCCTGGTATCTTTATAGTCCTGTCGGGTTTCGCCA
